>Addgene plasmid #156492 | pD649-HAsp-NCR3-Fc(DAPA)-AviTag-6xHis | addgene full sequence | sequence record 368813 | Addgene NGS Result
GTGGCGGTCCGGATCGACGGTGTGGCGCGTGGCGGGGTAGTCGGCGAACGCGGCGGCGAGGGTGCGTACG
GCCCTGGGGACGTCGTCGCGGGTGGCGAGGCGCACCGTGGGCTTGTACTCGGTCATGGTTTAGTTCCTCA
CCTTGTCGTATTATACTATGCCGATATACTATGCCGATGATTAATTGTCAACACGTGCTGATCAGATCCG
AAAATGGATATACAAGCTCCCGGGAGCTTTTTGCAAAAGCCTAGGCCTCCAAAAAAGCCTCCTCACTACT
TCTGGAATAGCTCAGAGGCAGAGGCGGCCTCGGCCTCTGCATAAATAAAAAAAATTAGTCAGCCATGGGG
CGGAGAATGGGCGGAACTGGGCGGAGTTAGGGGCGGGATGGGCGGAGTTAGGGGCGGGACTATGGTTGCT
GACTAATTGAGATGCATGCTTTGCATACTTCTGCCTGCTGGGGAGCCTGGGGACTTTCCACACCTGGTTG
CTGACTAATTGAGATGCATGCTTTGCATACTTCTGCCTGCTGGGGAGCCTGGGGACTTTCCACACCCTAA
CTGACACACATTCCACAGAATTAATTCGCGTTAAATTTTTGTTAAATCAGCTCATTTTTTAACCAATAGG
CCGAAATCGGCAAAATCCCTTATAAATCAAAAGAATAGACCGAGATAGGGTTGAGTGTTGTGATGCAATT
TCCTCATTTTATTAGGAAAGGACAGTGGGAGTGGCACCTTCCAGGGTCAAGGAAGGCACGGGGGAGGGGC
AAACAACAGATGGCTGGCAACTAGAAGGCACAGTCGAGGCTGATTTTCTCTATCTATTTATTTTACTACT
CAAGACTATCTTGCAAAGTAGAAGAACCCTGTCTGCAGTATGACGACCGTGTATACCCGATTGGCTTACC
GGGTAACGCGTTGTGCCAGTGACTACAGGCCGGCCTTAGTGGTGATGGTGGTGGTGTTCATGCCACTCAA
TCTTCTGAGCCTCGAAAATATCATTAAGACCGCTGCCGCCGGGGCTCAGGCTCAGGGACTTCTGGGTGTA
GTGGTTGTGCAGGGCCTCGTGCATCACGCTGCAGCTGAACACGTTGCCCTGCTGCCACCTGGACTTGTCC
ACGGTCAGCTTGCTGTACAGGAAGAAGCTGCCGTCGCTGTCCAGCACTGGGGGGGTGGTCTTGTAGTTGT
TCTCGGGCTGGCCGTTGCTCTCCCACTCCACGGCGATATCGCTGGGGTAGAAGCCCTTCACCAGACAGGT
CAGGGACACCTGGTTCTTGGTCATCTCCTCCCGGCTGGGGGGCAGGGTGTACACCTGGGGCTCCCGTGGC
TGGCCCTTGGCCTTGCTGATTGTCTTTTCGATTGGGGCAGCCAGGGCCTTGTTGGAGACTTTGCACTTGT
ATTCTTTGCCGTTCAGCCAGTCCTGGTGCAGCACGGTCAGCACGGACACCACCCTGTAGGTGCTGTTGTA
CTGCTCCTCTCTGGGCTTGGTCTTGGCGTTGTGCACCTCCACGCCGTCCACGTACCAGTTGAACTTCACC
TCTGGGTCCTCGTGGGACACGGCCACCACCACGCAGGTCACCTCGGGGGTCCTGCTGATCATCAGGGTGT
CCTTGGGCTTGGGGGGGAACAGGAACACGGAAGGCCCTCCCAGCAGTTCTGGAGCTGGGCAGGGGGGGCA
GGTGTGGGTCTTGTCGCCGCCCGGCGCGCCTCCGAGCTGAGGGTGCTCTTTTTCCACCACCAGTCTTGTT
CCATTGCCTGTGCCAACGCCGAGGCCGAGCACTTCCACTCTACACACGTAGATGCTGGCGTCGTGTCCCC
GAACATCTCTGATGTGCAGCTCGGCCTGGTGATCATGCAGAAATCTGCTGCTGGCCAGAGGGGCCAGCCT
TCCTCTAAACTCTGGTGTGCCGTTCCGCACTTCTTTGCCGGGCACCACCTCATCTCTAAACCAGGTCACG
CTGCCGATGGCCAGTCTGCCCTGAGAGGCATTAAAGCTACAAGGCAGGAAGGCGCTGCTGCCTTCCAGGG
TTCTAATCTCAGGAGGCTGGGAAACCCACAAGGCGGCCGCAGCGAACACCAGGCAGAAGATGTAGCTCAG
GGCAATGATGGTCTTCATGGTGGCGCTAGCAGGCGCGTTTTCGATAGAACCGAGGTGCAGTTGGACCTGG
GAGTGGACACCTGTGGAGAGAAAGGCAAAGTGGATGTTATTCTATAGTGTCACCTAAATCGTATGTGTAT
GATACATAAGGTTATGTATTAATTGTAGCCGCGTTCTAACGAAGCCAAGGGGGTGGGCCTATAGACTCTA
TAGGCGGTACTTACGTCACTCTTGGCACGGGGAATCCGCGTTCCAATGCACCGTTCCCGGCCGCGGAGGC
TGGATCGGTCCCGGTGTCTTCTATGGAGGTCAAAACAGCGTGGATGGCGTCTCCAGGCGATCTGACGGTT
CACTAAACGAGCTCTGCTTATATAGACCTCCCACCGTACACGCCTACCGCCCATTTGCGTCAATGGGGCG
GAGTTGTTACGACATTTTGGAAAGTCCCGTTGATTTTGGTGCCAAAACAAACTCCCATTGACGTCAATGG
GGTGGAGACTTGGAAATCCCCGTGAGTCAAACCGCTATCCACGCCCATTGATGTACTGCCAAAACCGCAT
CACCATGGTAATAGCGATGACTAATACGTAGATGTACTGCCAAGTAGGAAAGTCCCATAAGGTCATGTAC
TGGGCATAATGCCAGGCGGGCCATTTACCGTCATTGACGTCAATAGGGGGCGTACTTGGCATATGATACA
CTTGATGTACTGCCAAGTGGGCAGTTTACCGTAAATACTCCACCCATTGACGTCAATGGAAAGTCCCTAT
TGGCGTTACTATGGGAACATACGTCATTATTGACGTCAATGGGCGGGGGTCGTTGGGCGGTCAGCCAGGC
GGGCCATTTACCGTAAGTTATGTAACGCGGAACTCCATATATGGGCTATGAACTAATGACCCCGTAATTG
ATTACTATTAATAACTAGTCAATAATCAATGCCAACATGGCGGTCATATTGGACATGAGCCAATATAAAT
GTACATATTATGATATAGATACAACGTATGCAATGGCCAATAGCCAATATTGATTTATGCTATATAACCA
ATGAATAATATGGCTAATGGCCAATATTGAGTCAACGCCACTGTGCATGAAGCTCGTAATTGTTATCCGC
TCACAATTAAGGGCGACACAAAATTTATTCTAAATGATAATAAATACTGATAACATCTTATAGTTTGTAT
TATATTTTGTATTATCGTTGACATGTATAATTTTGATATCAAAAACTGATTTTCCCTTTATTATTTTCGA
GATTTATTTTCTTAATTCTCTTTAACAAACTAGAAATATTGTATATACAAAAAATCATAAATAATAGATG
AATAGTTTAATTATAGGTGTTCATCAATCGAAAAAGCAACGTATCTTATTTAAAGTGCGTTGCTTTTTTC
TCATTTATAAGGTTAAATAATTCTCATATATCAAGCAAAGTGACAGGCGCCCTTAAATATTCTGACAAAT
GCTCTTTCCCTAAACTCCCCCCATAAAAAAACCCGCCGAAGCGGGTTTTTACGTTATTTGCGGATTAACG
ATTACTCGTTATCAGAACCGCCCAGGGGGCCCGAGCTTAAGACTGGCCGTCGTTTTACAACACAGAAAGA
GTTTGTAGAAACGCAAAAAGGCCATCCGTCAGGGGCCTTCTGCTTAGTTTGATGCCTGGCAGTTCCCTAC
TCTCGCCTTCCGCTTCCTCGCTCACTGACTCGCTGCGCTCGGTCGTTCGGCTGCGGCGAGCGGTATCAGC
TCACTCAAAGGCGGTAATACGGTTATCCACAGAATCAGGGGATAACGCAGGAAAGAACATGTGAGCAAAA
GGCCAGCAAAAGGCCAGGAACCGTAAAAAGGCCGCGTTGCTGGCGTTTTTCCATAGGCTCCGCCCCCCTG
ACGAGCATCACAAAAATCGACGCTCAAGTCAGAGGTGGCGAAACCCGACAGGACTATAAAGATACCAGGC
GTTTCCCCCTGGAAGCTCCCTCGTGCGCTCTCCTGTTCCGACCCTGCCGCTTACCGGATACCTGTCCGCC
TTTCTCCCTTCGGGAAGCGTGGCGCTTTCTCATAGCTCACGCTGTAGGTATCTCAGTTCGGTGTAGGTCG
TTCGCTCCAAGCTGGGCTGTGTGCACGAACCCCCCGTTCAGCCCGACCGCTGCGCCTTATCCGGTAACTA
TCGTCTTGAGTCCAACCCGGTAAGACACGACTTATCGCCACTGGCAGCAGCCACTGGTAACAGGATTAGC
AGAGCGAGGTATGTAGGCGGTGCTACAGAGTTCTTGAAGTGGTGGGCTAACTACGGCTACACTAGAAGAA
CAGTATTTGGTATCTGCGCTCTGCTGAAGCCAGTTACCTTCGGAAAAAGAGTTGGTAGCTCTTGATCCGG
CAAACAAACCACCGCTGGTAGCGGTGGTTTTTTTGTTTGCAAGCAGCAGATTACGCGCAGAAAAAAAGGA
TCTCAAGAAGATCCTTTGATCTTTTCTACGGGGTCTGACGCTCAGTGGAACGACGCGCGCGTAACTCACG
TTAAGGGATTTTGGTCATGAGCAAGGGGTGTTATGAGCCATATTCAGGTATAAATGGGCTCGCGATAATG
TTCAGAATTGGTTAATTGGTTGTAACACTGACCCCTATTTGTTTATTTTTCTAAATACATTCAAATATGT
ATCCGCTCATGAGACAATAACCCTGATAAATGCTTCAATAATATTGAAAAAGGAAGAATATGAGTATTCA
ACATTTCCGTGTCGCCCTTATTCCCTTTTTTGCGGCATTTTGCCTTCCTGTTTTTGCTCACCCAGAAACG
CTGGTGAAAGTAAAAGATGCTGAAGATCAGTTGGGTGCACGAGTGGGTTACATCGAACTGGATCTCAACA
GCGGTAAGATCCTTGAGAGTTTTCGCCCCGAAGAACGTTTTCCAATGATGAGCACTTTTAAAGTTCTGCT
ATGTGGCGCGGTATTATCCCGTATTGACGCCGGGCAAGAGCAACTCGGTCGCCGCATACACTATTCTCAG
AATGACTTGGTTGAGTACTCACCAGTCACAGAAAAGCATCTTACGGATGGCATGACAGTAAGAGAATTAT
GCAGTGCTGCCATAACCATGAGTGATAACACTGCGGCCAACTTACTTCTGACAACGATCGGAGGACCGAA
GGAGCTAACCGCTTTTTTGCACAACATGGGGGATCATGTAACTCGCCTTGATCGTTGGGAACCGGAGCTG
AATGAAGCCATACCAAACGACGAGCGTGACACCACGATGCCTGTAGCGATGGCAACAACGTTGCGCAAAC
TATTAACTGGCGAACTACTTACTCTAGCTTCCCGGCAACAATTAATAGACTGGATGGAGGCGGATAAAGT
TGCAGGACCACTTCTGCGCTCGGCCCTTCCGGCTGGCTGGTTTATTGCTGATAAATCCGGAGCCGGTGAG
CGTGGTTCTCGCGGTATCATCGCAGCGCTGGGGCCAGATGGTAAGCCCTCCCGTATCGTAGTTATCTACA
CGACGGGGAGTCAGGCAACTATGGATGAACGAAATAGACAGATCGCTGAGATAGGTGCCTCACTGATTAA
GCATTGGTAATGACCATGATTACGCCAAGCTCTAGCTAGAGGTCGACGGTATACAGACATGATAAGATAC
ATTGATGAGTTTGGACAAACCACAACTAGAATGCAGTGAAAAAAATGCTTTATTTGTGAAATTTGTGATG
CTATTGCTTTATTTGTAACCATTATAAGCTGCAATAAACAAGTTGGGGTGGGCGAAGAACTCCAGCATGA
GATCCCCGCGCTGGAGGATCATCCAGCCGGCGTCCCGGAAAACGATTCCGAAGCCCAACCTTTCATAGAA
GGCGGCGGTGGAATCGAAATCTCGTAGCACGTGTCAGGCACCGGGCTTGCGGGTCATGCACCAGGTGCGC
GGTCCTTCGGGCACCTCGACGTCGGCGGTGACGGTGAAGCCGAGCCGCTCGTAGAAGGGGAGGTTGCGGG
GCGCGGATGTCTCCAGGAAGGCGGGCACCCCGGCGCGCTCGGCCGCCTCCACTCCGGGGAGCACGACGGC
GCTGCCCAGACCCTTGCCCTGGTGGTCGGGCGAGACGCCGACGGTGGCCAGGAACCACGCGGGCTCCTTG
GGCCGGTGCGGCGCCAGGAGGCCTTCCATCTGTTGCTGCGCGGCCAGCCGGGAACCGCTCAACTCGGCCA
TGCGCGGGCCGATCTCGGCGAACACCGCCCCCGCTTCGACGCTCTCCGGCGTGGTCCAGACCGCCACCGC
GGCGCCGTCGTCCGCGACCCACACCTTGCCGATGTCGAGCCCGACGCGCGTGAGGAAGAGTTCTTGCAGC
TCGGTGACCCGCTCGAT
Features (pLannotate 1.2.2; 21 found; start..end, strand, type, name):
    145..192     -  promoter       EM7 promoter: synthetic bacterial promoter&nbsp
    240..569     -  promoter       SV40 promoter: SV40 enhancer and early promoter
    583..691     -  rep_origin     f1 ori (fragment): f1 bacteriophage origin of replication; arrow indicates direction of (+) strand synthesis
    692..803     -  polyA_signal   bGH poly(A) signal: bovine growth hormone polyadenylation signal
   1018..1695    -  CDS            IGHG1 (fragment): IGHG1_HUMAN - Experimental evidence at protein level: Swiss-Prot protein existence level 1. Constant region of immunoglobulin heavy chains. Immunoglobulins, also known as antibodies, are membrane-bound or secreted glycoproteins produced by B lymphocytes. In the recognition phase of humoral immunity, the membrane-bound immunoglobulins serve as receptors which, upon binding of a specific antigen, trigger the clonal expansion and differentiation of B lymphocytes into immunoglobulins- secreting plasma cells. Secreted immunoglobulins mediate the effector phase of humoral immunity, which results in
   1711..2064    -  CDS            NCR3 (fragment): NCTR3_HUMAN - Also known as 1C7, LY117. Experimental evidence at protein level: Swiss-Prot protein existence level 1. Cell membrane receptor of natural killer/NK cells that is activated by binding of extracellular ligands including BAG6 and NCR3LG1. Stimulates NK cells cytotoxicity toward neighboring cells producing these ligands. It controls, for instance, NK cells cytotoxicity against tumor cells. Engagement of NCR3 by BAG6 also promotes myeloid dendritic cells (DC) maturation, both through killing DCs that did not acquire a mature phenotype, and inducing the release by NK cells of TNFA and
   2170..2207    -  CDS            IgH signal sequence (fragment): signal sequence from the mouse immunoglobulin heavy chain variable region
   2211..2229    -  promoter       SP6 promoter: promoter for bacteriophage SP6 RNA polymerase
   2281..2324    -  intron         CMV intron (fragment): modified intron A from human cytomegalovirus
   2460..2663    -  promoter       CMV promoter: human cytomegalovirus (CMV) immediate early promoter
   2664..2967    -  enhancer       CMV enhancer: human cytomegalovirus immediate early enhancer
   3210..3226    -  protein_bind   lac operator: The lac repressor binds to the lac operator to inhibit transcription in E. coli. This inhibition can be relieved by adding lactose or isopropyl-β-D-thiogalactopyranoside (IPTG). lac repressor encoded by lacI
   3682..3701    +  CDS            lacZα (fragment): LacZα fragment of β-galactosidase; lacZ fragment
   3726..3743    -  terminator     rrnB T2 terminator (fragment): transcription terminator T2 from the E. coli rrnB gene
   3968..4556    -  rep_origin     ori: high-copy-number ColE1/pMB1/pBR322/pUC origin of replication
   4667..4691    +  CDS            KanR (fragment): aminoglycoside phosphotransferase; aph(3')-Ia; confers resistance to kanamycin
   4721..4817    +  promoter       AmpR promoter (fragment): bla
   4820..5680    +  CDS            AmpR: β-lactamase; bla; confers resistance to ampicillin, carbenicillin, and related antibiotics
   5733..5854    -  polyA_signal   SV40 poly(A) signal: SV40 polyadenylation signal
   5849..5974    -  CDS            ble (fragment): BLE_KLEPN - Experimental evidence at protein level: Swiss-Prot protein existence level 1. Binding protein with a strong affinity to the bleomycin family of antibiotics. Binds to CL990; an antimitotic-antibiotic compound. From Klebsiella pneumoniae.
   5984..126     -  CDS            PuroR (fragment) (across the origin): puromycin N-acetyltransferase; pac from Streptomyces; confers resistance to puromycin
