[The description below was written by a language model from this plasmid's Addgene catalogue record and pLannotate feature annotations shown in this document.]
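Description:
pD649-HAsp-NCR3-Fc(DAPA)-AviTag-6xHis is a mammalian expression plasmid built on the pD649 backbone for producing a secreted, soluble form of a human cell-surface receptor ectodomain. It is maintained in E. coli at high copy through a ColE1/pUC-type origin and selected with ampicillin via a full-length β-lactamase gene. The annotation also shows an SV40 promoter/EM7 promoter unit driving a region that matches puromycin N-acetyltransferase and a short ble fragment, followed by an SV40 poly(A) signal. This suggests a mammalian selection cassette, although the catalogue fields do not describe one. Small fragments of f1 ori, lacZα, KanR and an rrnB terminator appear to be backbone remnants.

The expression cassette uses the CMV enhancer and immediate-early promoter with a fragment of CMV intron A, followed by an SP6 promoter that also serves as a sequencing primer site. The open reading frame begins with a secretion signal, named HAsp in the construct title; the annotation tool matches part of this region to a mouse immunoglobulin heavy chain signal sequence. Next comes a 351 bp insert encoding the extracellular domain of human NCR3 (NKp30/CD337), an activating natural killer cell receptor, cloned between retained NotI and AscI sites. This is fused in frame to a human IgG1 Fc carrying the D265A and P329A (DAPA) substitutions, which are generally used to reduce Fc effector binding. An AviTag for site-specific biotinylation and a 6xHis tag for affinity purification follow, and the cassette ends with a bGH poly(A) signal. The plasmid belongs to a collection made for mapping interactions among human IgSF cell-surface proteins. The depositor notes that some members of the collection may carry an IS4-like transposase insertion upstream of the CMV promoter; none is annotated here.
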