Addgene plasmid #156492: pD649-HAsp-NCR3-Fc(DAPA)-AviTag-6xHis
Purpose: Mammalian expression of cell-surface protein extracellular domain fused to Fc(DAPA)-Avi-6xHis. Protein is secreted from cells.
Depositing lab: Chris Garcia. Depositing organization: Stanford University. Publication: A Human IgSF Cell-Surface Interactome Reveals a Complex Network of Protein-Protein Interactions. Wojtowicz WM, Vielmetter J, Fernandes RA, Siepe DH, Eastman CL, Chisholm GB, Cox S, Klock H, Anderson PW, Rue SM, Miller JJ, Glaser SM, Bragstad ML, Vance J, Lam AW, Lesley SA, Zinn K, Garcia KC. Cell. 2020 Aug 20;182(4):1027-1043.e17. doi: 10.1016/j.cell.2020.07.025. PubMed 32822567.
Backbone
  Vector backbone: pD649
  Backbone size w/o insert (bp): 6106
  Vector type: Mammalian Expression
Growth in bacteria
  Bacterial resistance: Ampicillin, 100 μg/mL
  Growth temperature: 37°C
  Growth strain: DH5alpha
  Copy number: High Copy
Gene/Insert
  Gene/Insert name: NCR3 (alt name: NCTR3)
  Species: H. sapiens (human)
  Insert size (bp): 351
  Mutation: Fc region of human IgG contains D265A and P329A mutations (DAPA)
  Entrez Gene: NCR3 (a.k.a. 1C7, CD337, LY117, MALS, NKp30)
  Promoter: CMV/SP6
  Tag / fusion protein: Fc(DAPA)-AviTag-6xHis (C terminal on backbone)
  Cloning method: Restriction Enzyme; 5′ cloning site GCGGCCGC (not destroyed); 3′ cloning site GGCGCGCC (not destroyed)
  Sequencing primers: 5′ ATTTAGGTGACACTATAG; 3′ CACGTACCAGTTGAACTTCACC
Resource information
  A portion of this plasmid was derived from a plasmid made by: synthesis by ThermoFisher
Terms and licenses: Academic/Nonprofit Terms; Industry Terms: Not Available to Industry
Depositor comments: Some plasmids in this collection may have an IS4-like element ISVsa5 family transposase upstream of the CMV promoter.
How to cite: pD649-HAsp-NCR3-Fc(DAPA)-AviTag-6xHis was a gift from Chris Garcia (Addgene plasmid # 156492 ; http://n2t.net/addgene:156492 ; RRID:Addgene_156492)
